>Addgene plasmid #154536 | pEPYC0CM0310 | depositor full sequence | sequence record 299408 | pEPYC0CM0310 sequence 2312 bps
GGTTTTCACCGTAACACGCCACATCTTGCGAATATATGTGTAGAAACTGCCGGAAATCGTCGTGGTATTC
ACTCCAGAGTGATGAAAACGTTTCAGTTTGCTCATGGAAAACGGTGTAACAAGGGTGAACACTATCCCAT
ATCACCAGCTCACCGTCTTTCATTGCCATACGAAATTCCGGATGAGCATTCATCAGGCGGGCAAGAATGT
GAATAAAGGCCGGATAAAACTTGTGCTTATTTTTCTTTACGGTCTTTAAAAAGGCCGTAATATCCAGCTG
AACGGTCTGGTTATAGGTACATTGAGCAACTGACTGAAATGCCTCAAAATGTTCTTTACGATGCCATTGG
GATATATCAACGGTGGTATATCCAGTGATTTTTTTCTCCATTTTAGCTTCCTTAGCTCCTGAAAATCTCG
ATAACTCAAAAAATACGCCCGGTAGTGATCTTATTTCATTATGGTGAAAGTTGGAACCTCTTACGTGCCC
GATCAACTCGAGTGCCACCTGACGTCTAAGAAACCATTATTATCATGACATTAACCTATAAAAATAGGCG
TATCACGAGGCAGAATTTCAGATAAAAAAAATCCTTAGCTTTCGCTAAGGATGATTTCTGGAATTCGCGG
CCGCTTCTAGAGCGATGAGTGGTCTCGGGAGGGAGGCGTGTCGTTTTAGTGAGGTCATTCAAGATCTCTC
TGCCGACAGTGGTCCCAAAGATGGACCCCAAGAGGTTCCAACCACGTCTACAAAGCAAGTGGATTGATGT
GACATCTCCACTGACGTAAGGGATGACGCACAATCCCACTATCTATATAAGGTTTTGCTATTCATTGAAA
GCAGTAGTGACTGATTTGTATATATACTTGAGACCACTCATCGCGACTAGTAGCGGCCGCTGCAGTCCGG
CAAAAAAGGGCAAGGTGTCACCACCCTGCCCTTTTTCTTTAAAACCGAAAAGATTACTTCGCGTTATGCA
GGCTTCCTCGCTCACTGACTCGCTGCGCTCGGTCGTTCGGCTGCGGCGAGCGGTATCAGCTCACTCAAAG
GCGGTAATACGGTTATCCACAGAATCAGGGGATAACGCAGGAAAGAACATGTGAGCAAAAGGCCAGCAAA
AGGCCAGGAACCGTAAAAAGGCCGCGTTGCTGGCGTTTTTCCACAGGCTCCGCCCCCCTGACGAGCATCA
CAAAAATCGACGCTCAAGTCAGAGGTGGCGAAACCCGACAGGACTATAAAGATACCAGGCGTTTCCCCCT
GGAAGCTCCCTCGTGCGCTCTCCTGTTCCGACCCTGCCGCTTACCGGATACCTGTCCGCCTTTCTCCCTT
CGGGAAGCGTGGCGCTTTCTCATAGCTCACGCTGTAGGTATCTCAGTTCGGTGTAGGTCGTTCGCTCCAA
GCTGGGCTGTGTGCACGAACCCCCCGTTCAGCCCGACCGCTGCGCCTTATCCGGTAACTATCGTCTTGAG
TCCAACCCGGTAAGACACGACTTATCGCCACTGGCAGCAGCCACTGGTAACAGGATTAGCAGAGCGAGGT
ATGTAGGCGGTGCTACAGAGTTCTTGAAGTGGTGGCCTAACTACGGCTACACTAGAAGAACAGTATTTGG
TATCTGCGCTCTGCTGAAGCCAGTTACCTTCGGAAAAAGAGTTGGTAGCTCTTGATCCGGCAAACAAACC
ACCGCTGGTAGCGGTGGTTTTTTTGTTTGCAAGCAGCAGATTACGCGCAGAAAAAAAGGATCTCAAGAAG
ATCCTTTGATCTTTTCTACGGGGTCTGACGCTCAGTGGAACGAAAACTCACGTTAAGGGATTTTGGTCAT
GAGATTATCAAAAAGGATCTTCACCTAGATCCTTTTAAATTAAAAATGAAGTTTTAAATCAATCTAAAGT
ATATATGAGTAAACTTGGTCTGACAGCTCGAGGCTTGGATTCTCACCAATAAAAAACGCCCGGCGGCAAC
CGAGCGTTCTGAACAAATCCAGATGGAGTTCTGAGGTCATTACTGGATCTATCAACAGGAGTCCAAGCGA
GCTCGATATCAAATTACGCCCCGCCCTGCCACTCGTCGCAGTACTGTTGTAATTCATTAAGCATTCTGCC
GACATGGAAGCCATCACAAACGGCATGATGAACCTGAATCGCCAGCGGCATCAGCACCTTGTCGCCTTGC
GTATAATATTTGCCCATGGTGAAAACGGGGGCGAAGAAGTTGTCCATATTGGCCACGTTTAAATCAAAAC
TGGTGAAACTCACCCAGGGATTGGCTGATACGAAAAACATATTCTCAATAAACCCTTTAGGGAAATAGGC
CA
Features (pLannotate 1.2.2; 10 found; start..end, strand, type, name):
    392..489     -  promoter       cat promoter: promoter of the E. coli cat gene encoding chloramphenicol acetyltransferase
    575..618     -  terminator     bacterial terminator: putative bacterial transcription terminator
    621..642     +  misc_feature   BioBrick prefix: BioBrick prefix for parts that do not start with "ATG"
    685..729     +  promoter       CaMV 35S promoter (fragment): strong constitutive promoter from cauliflower mosaic virus
    730..813     +  promoter       CaMV 35S promoter (fragment): strong constitutive promoter from cauliflower mosaic virus
    886..905     +  misc_feature   BioBrick suffix: universal suffix for all parts
    906..963     +  terminator     his operon terminator: This putative transcriptin terminator from the E. coli his operon has a 2-bp deletion introduced during synthesis. Its efficiency has not been determined.
   1158..1746    -  rep_origin     ori: high-copy-number ColE1/pMB1/pBR322/pUC origin of replication
   1929..2023    -  terminator     lambda t0 terminator: transcription terminator from phage lambda
   2047..391     -  CDS            cat (across the origin): CAT_ECOLX - Experimental evidence at protein level: Swiss-Prot protein existence level 1. This enzyme is an effector of chloramphenicol resistance in bacteria. From Escherichia coli. This protein is used as a marker in many commonly used cloning vectors, such as pACYC184.
