[The description below was written by a language model from this plasmid's Addgene catalogue record and pLannotate feature annotations shown in this document.]
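Description:
pEPYC0CM0310 is a small (about 2.3 kb) Phytobrick Level 0 part plasmid for plant synthetic biology, built in the pUDP2 backbone. It is a bacterial propagation and part-storage vector rather than an expression vector. It replicates in E. coli from a high-copy ColE1/pUC-type origin and is selected with chloramphenicol through a cat gene driven by its native cat promoter and followed by the lambda t0 terminator.

The insert is MinSyn_034, a synthetic sequence from a study on the rational design of minimal synthetic promoters for plants. It was cloned using BsmBI sites that were destroyed in the process, as is typical when a part is domesticated into a Level 0 acceptor by Type IIS assembly. In the annotated sequence, the part region sits between BioBrick prefix and suffix sequences and is insulated on either side by bacterial transcription terminators, including a his operon terminator, which limit read-through between the part and the backbone. Within this region the annotation finds two short adjacent fragments matching the CaMV 35S promoter. This suggests that the synthetic promoter includes 35S-derived sequence, possibly a minimal core, but the record does not spell out the design or list any cis-regulatory elements. No coding sequence, reporter or plant terminator is present.

As a Level 0 standard part, the plasmid is meant to donate its promoter element to one-step Golden Gate-type assemblies, where it would be combined with coding and terminator parts to build plant transcription units. The record does not state the promoter's strength or its expression behaviour.
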