Addgene plasmid #154536: pEPYC0CM0310
Purpose: Phytobricks Level 0 part
Depositing lab: Nicola Patron. Depositing organization: Earlham Institute. Publication: Rational design of minimal synthetic promoters for plants. Cai YM, Kallam K, Tidd H, Gendarini G, Salzman A, Patron NJ. Nucleic Acids Res. 2020 Aug 28. pii: 5897334. doi: 10.1093/nar/gkaa682. PubMed 32856047.
Backbone
  Vector backbone: pUDP2
  Vector type: Synthetic Biology
Growth in bacteria
  Bacterial resistance: Chloramphenicol, 25 μg/mL
  Growth temperature: 37°C
  Growth strain: NEB Stable
  Copy number: High Copy
Gene/Insert
  Gene/Insert name: MinSyn_034
  Species: Synthetic
  Cloning method: Restriction Enzyme; 5′ cloning site BsmBi (destroyed during cloning); 3′ cloning site BsmBi (destroyed during cloning)
Terms and licenses: Academic/Nonprofit Terms; Industry Terms: Not Available to Industry
Depositor comments: Please visit https://www.biorxiv.org/content/10.1101/2020.05.14.095406v1 for bioRxiv preprint.
How to cite: pEPYC0CM0310 was a gift from Nicola Patron (Addgene plasmid # 154536 ; http://n2t.net/addgene:154536 ; RRID:Addgene_154536)
